>Addgene plasmid #219906 | pCfb13233 | addgene full sequence | sequence record 435523 | Addgene NGS Result
TTCGTAGATAATGGAATACAAATGGATATCCAGAGTATACACATGGATAGTATACACTGACACGACAATT
CTGTATCTCTTTATGTTAACTACTGTGAGGCATTAAATAGAGCTTGATATATAAAATGTTACATTTCACA
GTCTGAACTTTTGCAGATTACCTAATTTGGTAAGATATTAATTATGAACTGAAAGTTGATGGCATCCCTA
AATTTGATGCAACGGAATGCGTGCGATAGTGAATCATTGCTAACAGATCAAGTAATCGTATCAATCGTTC
CACGTCTTATCCAGACTCGATTTCCGCCCTAACCTAAGGAAACTGCTGAGTAATTTCGAGGTTGGTTCCT
AACAAAAGCCAAGAAACGCGCCGATGGTTTAGTGGTAAAATCCATCGTTGCCATCGATGGGCCCCCGGTT
CGATTCCGGGTCGGCGCATATCGCTTAGTCATGCACCCGTTTTAGAGCTAGAAATAGCAAGTTAAAATAA
GGCTAGTCCGTTATCAACTTGAAAAAGTGGCACCGAGTCGGTGGTGCTTTTTTTGTGTGGGTACGGTGGT
GTAGTAGATACTTTACATGGCTTATGACAGGTACTAGACTGTTCATACGACAAGTTGGTCTTTATTCATC
TGCTGATGAGCGAGTTATGTTGTATCTACAGGACTGTCTGGACTGAACTAAATGCATCGCGTTCACTTGA
AACTTTACTTAACATTCTAGACTGAAGAGCTCTTCAATGAGTAACCAGGTTGTGGGAAACATCTACCAGA
AGGTGATCGACGCGGTCATCAACGAGTGCCGCGATGACTTCCAGGAGAACGGCATCGACGAAATGACGCT
GCAGGAGCTCAAGGAGGGCTGGCAGACCAAGTTGTCGTCTCTGCAGGTGGCACAGATGATCGCGTGCATT
CGCGGCCGCATTTAAATCCCCACTTCAGAAGTTCCTATACTTTCTAGAGAATAGGAACTTCACTATAGAG
TCGAATAAGGGCGACACCCCATAATTAGCCCGGGCGAAAGGCCCAGTCTTTCGACTGAGCCTTTCGTTTT
ATTTGATGCCTGGCAGTTCCCTACTCTCGCATGGGGAGTCCCCACACTACCATCGGCGCTACGGCGTTTC
ACTTCTGAGTTCGGCATGGGGTCAGGTGGGACCACCGCGCTACTGCCGCCAGGCAAACAAGGGGTGTTAT
GAGCCATATTCAGGTATAAATGGGCTCGCGATAATGTTCAGAATTGGTTAATTGGTTGTAACACTGACCC
CTATTTGTTTATTTTTCTAAATACATTCAAATATGTATCCGCTCATGAGACAATAACCCTGATAAATGCT
TCAATAATATTGAAAAAGGAAGAATATGAGTATTCAACATTTCCGTGTCGCCCTTATTCCCTTTTTTGCG
GCATTTTGCCTTCCTGTTTTTGCTCACCCAGAAACGCTGGTGAAAGTAAAAGATGCTGAAGATCAGTTGG
GTGCACGAGTGGGTTACATCGAACTGGATCTCAACAGCGGTAAGATCCTTGAGAGTTTTCGCCCCGAAGA
ACGTTTTCCAATGATGAGCACTTTTAAAGTTCTGCTATGTGGCGCGGTATTATCCCGTATTGACGCCGGG
CAAGAGCAACTCGGTCGCCGCATACACTATTCTCAGAATGACTTGGTTGAGTACTCACCAGTCACAGAAA
AGCATCTTACGGATGGCATGACAGTAAGAGAATTATGCAGTGCTGCCATAACCATGAGTGATAACACTGC
GGCCAACTTACTTCTGACAACGATCGGAGGACCGAAGGAGCTAACCGCTTTTTTGCACAACATGGGGGAT
CATGTAACTCGCCTTGATCGTTGGGAACCGGAGCTGAATGAAGCCATACCAAACGACGAGCGTGACACCA
CGATGCCTGTAGCGATGGCAACAACGTTGCGCAAACTATTAACTGGCGAACTACTTACTCTAGCTTCCCG
GCAACAATTAATAGACTGGATGGAGGCGGATAAAGTTGCAGGACCACTTCTGCGCTCGGCCCTTCCGGCT
GGCTGGTTTATTGCTGATAAATCCGGAGCCGGTGAGCGTGGTTCTCGCGGTATCATCGCAGCGCTGGGGC
CAGATGGTAAGCCCTCCCGTATCGTAGTTATCTACACGACGGGGAGTCAGGCAACTATGGATGAACGAAA
TAGACAGATCGCTGAGATAGGTGCCTCACTGATTAAGCATTGGTAAGCAGAGCATTACGCTGACTTGACG
GGACGGCGCAAGCTCATGACCAAAATCCCTTAACGTGAGTTACGCGCGCGTCGTTCCACTGAGCGTCAGA
CCCCGTAGAAAAGATCAAAGGATCTTCTTGAGATCCTTTTTTTCTGCGCGTAATCTGCTGCTTGCAAACA
AAAAAACCACCGCTACCAGCGGTGGTTTGTTTGCCGGATCAAGAGCTACCAACTCTTTTTCCGAAGGTAA
CTGGCTTCAGCAGAGCGCAGATACCAAATACTGTTCTTCTAGTGTAGCCGTAGTTAGCCCACCACTTCAA
GAACTCTGTAGCACCGCCTACATACCTCGCTCTGCTAATCCTGTTACCAGTGGCTGCTGCCAGTGGCGAT
AAGTCGTGTCTTACCGGGTTGGACTCAAGACGATAGTTACCGGATAAGGCGCAGCGGTCGGGCTGAACGG
GGGGTTCGTGCACACAGCCCAGCTTGGAGCGAACGACCTACACCGAACTGAGATACCTACAGCGTGAGCT
ATGAGAAAGCGCCACGCTTCCCGAAGGGAGAAAGGCGGACAGGTATCCGGTAAGCGGCAGGGTCGGAACA
GGAGAGCGCACGAGGGAGCTTCCAGGGGGAAACGCCTGGTATCTTTATAGTCCTGTCGGGTTTCGCCACC
TCTGACTTGAGCGTCGATTTTTGTGATGCTCGTCAGGGGGGCGGAGCCTATGGAAAAACGCCAGCAACGC
GGCCTTTTTACGGTTCCTGGCCTTTTGCTGGCCTTTTGCTCACATGTTCTTTCCTGCGTTATCCCCTGAT
TCTGTGGATAACCGTATTACCGCCTTTGAGTGAGCTGATACCGCTCGCCGCAGCCGAACGACCGAGCGCA
GCGAGTCAGTGAGCGAGGAAGCGGAAGGCGAGAGTAGGGAACTGCCAGGCATCAAACTAAGCAGAAGGCC
CCTGACGGATGGCCTTTTTGCGTTTCTACAAACTCTTTCTGTGTTGTAAAACGACGGCCAGTCTTAAGCT
CGGGCCCCCTGGGCGGTTCTGATAACGAGTAATCGTTAATCCGCAAATAACGTAAAAACCCGCTTCGGCG
GGTTTTTTTATGGGGGGAGTTTAGGGAAAGAGCATTTGTCAGAATATTTAAGGGCGCCTGTCACTTTGCT
TGATATATGAGAATTATTTAACCTTATAAATGAGAAAAAAGCAACGCACTTTAAATAAGATACGTTGCTT
TTTCGATTGATGAACACCTATAATTAAACTATTCATCTATTATTTATGATTTTTTGTATATACAATATTT
CTAGTTTGTTAAAGAGAATTAAGAAAATAAATCTCGAAAATAATAAAGGGAAAATCAGTTTTTGATATCA
AAATTATACATGTCAACGATAATACAAAATATAATACAAACTATAAGATGTTATCAGTATTTATTATGCA
TTTAGAATAAATTTTGTGTCGCCCTTATTCGACTCACTATAGAAGTTCCTATTCTCTAGAAAGTATAGGA
ACTTCACTTCATTTTATTTAAATTTGCGGCCGCTATGTCTGATAAAAGGATGTAACATAGGCAAGCTGCT
CGTGAGTGTTGAGTACGAACCTTAGATCCAAATCACCCGCACCCACGGATATACTTGCTTGAATATACAG
TAGTAAGGAGTTTGGCGCCCGTTTTTTCGAGCCCCACACGTTTCGGTGAGTATGAGCGGCGGCAGATTCG
AGCGTTTCCGGTTTCCGCGGCTGGACGAGAGCCCATGATGGGGGCTCCCACCACCAGCAATCAGGGCCCT
GATTACACACCCACCTGTAATGTCATGCTGTTCATCGTGGTTAATGCTGCTGTGTGCTGTGTGTGTGTGT
TGTTTGGCGCTCATTGTTGCGTTATGCAGCGTACACCACAATATTGGAAGCTTATTAGCCTTTCTATTTT
TTCGTTTGCAAGGCTTAACAACATTGCTGTGGAGAGGGATGGGGATATGGAGGCCGCTGGAGGGAGTCGG
AGAGGCGTTTTGGAGCGGCTTGGCCTGGCGCCCAGCTCGCGAAACGCACCTAGGACCCTTTGGCACGCCG
AAATGTGCCACTTTTCAGTCTAGTAACGCCTTACCTACGTCATTCCATGCATGCATGTTTGCGCCTTTTT
TCCCTTGCCCTTGATCGCCACACAGTACAGTGCACTGTACAGTGGAGGTTTTGGGGGGGTCTTAGATGGG
AGCTAAAAGCGGCCTAGCGGTACACTAGTGGGATTGTATGGAGTGGCATGGAGCCTAGGTGGAGCCTGAC
AGGACGCACGACCGGCTAGCCCGTGACAGACGATGGGTGGCTCCTGTTGTCCACCGCGTACAAATGTTTG
GGCCAAAGTCTTGTCAGCCTTGCTTGCGAACCTAATTCCCAATTTTGTCACTTCGCACCCCCATTGATCG
AGCCCTAACCCCTGCCCATCAGGCAATCCAATTAAGCTCGCATTGTCTGCCTTGTTTAGTTTGGCTCCTG
CCCGTTTCGGCGTCCACTTGCACAAACACAAACAAGCATTATATATAAGGCTCGTCTCTCCCTCCCAACC
ACACTCACTTTTTTGCCCGTCTTCCCTTGCTAACACAAAAGTCAAGAACACAAACAACCACCCCAACCCC
CTTACACACAAGACATATCTACAGCAATGGGTAAAAAGCCTGAACTCACCGCGACGTCTGTCGAGAAGTT
TCTGATCGAAAAGTTCGACAGCGTCTCCGACCTGATGCAGCTCTCGGAGGGCGAAGAATCTCGTGCTTTC
AGCTTCGATGTAGGAGGGCGTGGATATGTCCTGCGGGTAAATAGCTGCGCCGATGGTTTCTACAAAGATC
GTTATGTTTATCGGCACTTTGCATCGGCCGCGCTCCCGATTCCGGAAGTGCTTGACATTGGGGAATTCAG
CGAGAGCCTGACCTATTGCATCTCCCGCCGTGCACAGGGTGTCACGTTGCAAGACCTGCCTGAAACCGAA
CTGCCCGCTGTTCTGCAGCCGGTCGCGGAGGCAATGGATGCCATTGCTGCGGCCGATCTTAGCCAGACGA
GCGGGTTCGGCCCATTCGGACCGCAAGGAATCGGTCAATACACTACATGGCGTGATTTCATATGCGCGAT
TGCTGATCCCCATGTGTATCACTGGCAAACTGTGATGGACGACACCGTCAGTGCGTCCGTCGCGCAGGCT
CTCGATGAGCTGATGCTTTGGGCCGAGGACTGCCCCGAAGTCCGGCACCTCGTGCACGCGGATTTCGGCT
CCAACAATGTCCTGACGGACAATGGCCGCATAACAGCGGTCATTGACTGGAGCGAGGCGATGTTCGGGGA
TTCCCAATACGAGGTCGCCAACATCTTCTTCTGGAGGCCGTGGTTGGCTTGTATGGAGCAGCAGACGCGC
TACTTCGAGCGGAGGCATCCGGAGCTTGCAGGATCGCCGCGGCTCCGGGCGTATATGCTCCGCATTGGTC
TTGACCAACTCTATCAGAGCTTGGTTGACGGCAATTTCGATGATGCAGCTTGGGCGCAGGGTCGATGCGA
CGCAATCGTCCGATCCGGAGCCGGGACTGTCGGGCGTACACAAATCGCCCGCAGAAGCGCGGCCGTCTGG
ACCGATGGCTGTGTAGAAGTACTCGCCGATAGTGGAAACCGACGCCCCAGCACTCGTCCGAGGGCAAAGG
AATAATCATGTAATTAGTTATGTCACGCTTACATTCACGCCCTCCCCCCACATCCGCTCTAACCGAAAAG
GAAGGAGTTAGACAACCTGAAGTCTAGGTCCCTATTTATTTTTTTATAGTTATGTTAGTATTAAGAACGT
TATTTATATTTCAAATTTTTCTTTTTTTTCTGTACAGACGCGTGTACGCATGTAACATTATACTGAAAAC
CTTGCTTGAGAAGGTTTTGGGACGCTCGAGCAGGCTTGGAGGCGACGTGGCAGTGGCTCGCGGGAGGATC
GGCGGGAAACTCCGGGATATCCGTCGAGAGTTTACACGTGAATGGGCAGCGCAATCCGTTGACGACGATA
CGACTGGCAAAGTAGCGACGATACCTGCCAGACAGGTGACATGTGCAGGCCGCACTAACAAGGAAACGGG
CGCTGGGGGGGGCGGGCTTCTAGACTTTGCCCTTGAACAGGAATCTAGTGGGGGCTTGTCTTTCCGCCAA
TGGGGGAGCGCCTGTTGAGCGACCGTGCATGCTGGAACGCCAAGTGTATGTACAGCTGGTGGTCTCGCAG
CGGTATGTGACGGGACTTACATCTCTCGTTTTTTCATGACCACGTTTTCACAGGCTCGGAGGTACGTTAA
AGTTTTGAAGGCTGCATCTGAACCGAGGTATGGGGGAGTTTGAACAGCAACAGTGTTGGGGCTGAGGGGG
CCAAGATCGGGGCAAGCAGAGGTCTTAGATCAATTGTGGGGATCCCAAAGGGCTCGTTATCACCTTTTTC
CACCCAATTCGGGTCCCAATTGATCCACTACTGGCTTGCCCAAGTTACCCCAGAAATGCCGCCCCGGATT
TCTCCAAAAACCTAATAAGCTTCATGGAACTTGGTGGAAGTGACTTTCTACAGAGTGGAGAGAACCGTGG
ACACGTGGCAATGGCGCTGACCGTGTCCCCGAGCCGAATCGACGTGAGGGGAGAACGGAGTATCTGCGGT
CATGTGACCTTCCAGAGCGGCGTCGCCAGTGTGCACGCGGTGACCCCCAGTTTGGGTCTCTGTCACACGC
ATACTACCTCGGCTCTCCACATGCTGAACTTTATCTTTCGTGGGGATCATACCGAAAGTTGCAACTACCA
GGTGTATATAAAGCCTGGTAGACTCCCCCCACTTTGGACCTCATCCAACCAAGACACACAAAAATGGACC
GACTTAACAACCTCGCCACCCAGCTCGAGCAGAACCCCGCCAA
Features (pLannotate 1.2.2; 15 found; start..end, strand, type, name):
    367..437     +  ncRNA          tRNA: Accession: RF00005 - tRNA
    459..533     +  misc_RNA       gRNA scaffold: guide RNA scaffold for the Streptococcus pyogenes CRISPR/Cas9 system
    737..892     +  CDS            toa1 (fragment): TOA1_SCHPO - Experimental evidence at protein level: Swiss-Prot protein existence level 1. TFIIA is a component of the transcription machinery of RNA polymerase II and plays an important role in transcriptional activation. TFIIA in a complex with tbp mediates transcriptional activity (By similarity). From Schizosaccharomyces pombe (strain 972 / ATCC 24843) (Fission yeast).
    938..971     -  protein_bind   FRT (minimal): supports FLP-mediated excision but not integration (Turan and Bode, 2011) FLP recombinase from the Saccharomyces cerevisiae 2μ plasmid
   1015..1055    -  terminator     rrnB T1 terminator (fragment): transcription terminator T1 from the E. coli rrnB gene
   1057..1172    -  ncRNA          5S rRNA: Accession: RF00001 - 5S ribosomal RNA
   1203..1227    +  CDS            KanR (fragment): aminoglycoside phosphotransferase; aph(3')-Ia; confers resistance to kanamycin
   1257..1353    +  promoter       AmpR promoter (fragment): bla
   1356..2216    +  CDS            AmpR: β-lactamase; bla; confers resistance to ampicillin, carbenicillin, and related antibiotics
   2338..2926    +  rep_origin     ori: high-copy-number ColE1/pMB1/pBR322/pUC origin of replication
   3151..3168    +  terminator     rrnB T2 terminator (fragment): transcription terminator T2 from the E. coli rrnB gene
   3193..3212    -  CDS            lacZα (fragment): LacZα fragment of β-galactosidase; lacZ fragment
   3682..3715    +  protein_bind   FRT (minimal): supports FLP-mediated excision but not integration (Turan and Bode, 2011) FLP recombinase from the Saccharomyces cerevisiae 2μ plasmid
   4863..5884    +  CDS            HygR (fragment): aminoglycoside phosphotransferase from E. coli; aph(4)-Ia; confers resistance to hygromycin
   5886..6119    +  terminator     CYC1 terminator (fragment): S. cerevisiae CYC1; transcription terminator for CYC1
