[The description below was written by a language model from this plasmid's Addgene catalogue record and pLannotate feature annotations shown in this document.]
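Description:
pCfb13233 is a yeast expression-type plasmid for Yarrowia lipolytica, built on the depositing lab's own backbone and serving as the TUNEYALI "base plasmid" for the transcription factor designated TF43 (locus YALI1_C14774g). It is a 7.1 kb shuttle construct. In E. coli it is maintained at high copy through a ColE1/pUC-type origin and selected with ampicillin via the β-lactamase gene. In yeast, selection is by hygromycin, provided by a hygromycin phosphotransferase coding sequence followed by a CYC1 terminator. The promoter driving the hygromycin marker is not annotated, and no yeast replication element is identified in the feature table.

The functional payload is a CRISPR/Cas9 guide cassette together with a repair template. A tRNA element sits directly upstream of a Streptococcus pyogenes gRNA scaffold, an arrangement commonly used to express and process guide RNAs in yeast, with the TF43-targeting spacer presumably lying between them. No Cas9 gene is annotated, so the nuclease must be supplied separately. The record states that the plasmid also carries homology arms, although it describes them as matching "TF41" while the guide targets TF43; this discrepancy cannot be resolved from the information given. According to the depositor, promoters can be inserted by Golden Gate assembly to build libraries that tune expression of the target gene, or the plasmid can be used as is to knock out TF43.

Two minimal FRT sites are detected, along with short hits to toa1, KanR, lacZα, 5S rRNA and the rrnB terminators. The short hits are probably backbone remnants or incidental matches (the toa1 hit may fall within Yarrowia homology sequence) rather than functional parts.
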