Addgene plasmid #219906: pCfb13233
Purpose: The base plasmid of TUNEYALI for TF43
Depositing lab: Irina Borodina. Depositing organization: Danmarks Tekniske Universitet. Publication: High-throughput metabolic engineering of Yarrowia lipolytica through gene expression tuning. Jiang W, Wang S, Ahlheit D, Fumagalli T, Yang Z, Ramanathan S, Jiang X, Weber T, Dahlin J, Borodina I. Proc Natl Acad Sci U S A. 2025 Jun 10;122(23):e2426686122. doi: 10.1073/pnas.2426686122. Epub 2025 Jun 3. PubMed 40460129.
Backbone
  Vector backbone: Our own backbone
  Vector type: Yeast Expression
  Selectable markers: Hygromycin
Growth in bacteria
  Bacterial resistance: Ampicillin, 100 μg/mL
  Growth temperature: 37°C
  Growth strain: DH5alpha
  Copy number: High Copy
Gene/Insert
  Gene/Insert name: Contains gRNA targeting TF43 (YALI1_C14774g) and homologous arm matching TF41
  gRNA/shRNA sequence: TATCGCTTAGTCATGCACCC
  Species: Yarrowia lipolytica
  Cloning method: Gibson Cloning
Terms and licenses: Academic/Nonprofit Terms; Industry Terms: Not Available to Industry
Depositor comments: This plasmid contains gRNA targeting TF43 (YALI1_C14774g) and homologous arm matching TF41, which can be used for library construction by inserting promoters using a golden gate or directly knocking TF43 out.
How to cite: pCfb13233 was a gift from Irina Borodina (Addgene plasmid # 219906 ; http://n2t.net/addgene:219906 ; RRID:Addgene_219906)
